>Addgene plasmid #90807 | NUDC D10.4 gRNA | addgene full sequence | sequence record 183870 | Addgene NGS Result
CGAGCGCAGCGAGTCAGTGAGCGAGGAAGCGGAAGAGCGCCCAATACGCAAACCGCCTCTCCCCGCGCGT
TGGCCGATTCATTAATGCAGCTGGCACGACAGGTTTCCCGACTGGAAAGCGGGCAGTGAGCGCAACGCAA
TTAATGTGAGTTAGCTCACTCATTAGGCACCCCAGGCTTTACACTTTATGCTTCCGGCTCGTATGTTGTG
TGGAATTGTGAGCGGATAACAATTTCACACAGGAAACAGCTATGACCATGATTACGCCAAGCGCGCAATT
AACCCTCACTAAAGGGAACAAAAGCTGGAGCTGCAAGCTTAATGTAGTCTTATGCAATACTCTTGTAGTC
TTGCAACATGGTAACGATGAGTTAGCAACATGCCTTACAAGGAGAGAAAAAGCACCGTGCATGCCGATTG
GTGGAAGTAAGGTGGTACGATCGTGCCTTATTAGGAAGGCAACAGACGGGTCTGACATGGATTGGACGAA
CCACTGAATTGCCGCATTGCAGAGATATTGTATTTAAGTGCCTAGCTCGATACATAAACGGGTCTCTCTG
GTTAGACCAGATCTGAGCCTGGGAGCTCTCTGGCTAACTAGGGAACCCACTGCTTAAGCCTCAATAAAGC
TTGCCTTGAGTGCTTCAAGTAGTGTGTGCCCGTCTGTTGTGTGACTCTGGTAACTAGAGATCCCTCAGAC
CCTTTTAGTCAGTGTGGAAAATCTCTAGCAGTGGCGCCCGAACAGGGACTTGAAAGCGAAAGGGAAACCA
GAGGAGCTCTCTCGACGCAGGACTCGGCTTGCTGAAGCGCGCACGGCAAGAGGCGAGGGGCGGCGACTGG
TGAGTACGCCAAAAATTTTGACTAGCGGAGGCTAGAAGGAGAGAGATGGGTGCGAGAGCGTCAGTATTAA
GCGGGGGAGAATTAGATCGCGATGGGAAAAAATTCGGTTAAGGCCAGGGGGAAAGAAAAAATATAAATTA
AAACATATAGTATGGGCAAGCAGGGAGCTAGAACGATTCGCAGTTAATCCTGGCCTGTTAGAAACATCAG
AAGGCTGTAGACAAATACTGGGACAGCTACAACCATCCCTTCAGACAGGATCAGAAGAACTTAGATCATT
ATATAATACAGTAGCAACCCTCTATTGTGTGCATCAAAGGATAGAGATAAAAGACACCAAGGAAGCTTTA
GACAAGATAGAGGAAGAGCAAAACAAAAGTAAGACCACCGCACAGCAAGCGGCCGCTGATCTTCAGACCT
GGAGGAGGAGATATGAGGGACAATTGGAGAAGTGAATTATATAAATATAAAGTAGTAAAAATTGAACCAT
TAGGAGTAGCACCCACCAAGGCAAAGAGAAGAGTGGTGCAGAGAGAAAAAAGAGCAGTGGGAATAGGAGC
TTTGTTCCTTGGGTTCTTGGGAGCAGCAGGAAGCACTATGGGCGCAGCGTCAATGACGCTGACGGTACAG
GCCAGACAATTATTGTCTGGTATAGTGCAGCAGCAGAACAATTTGCTGAGGGCTATTGAGGCGCAACAGC
ATCTGTTGCAACTCACAGTCTGGGGCATCAAGCAGCTCCAGGCAAGAATCCTGGCTGTGGAAAGATACCT
AAAGGATCAACAGCTCCTGGGGATTTGGGGTTGCTCTGGAAAACTCATTTGCACCACTGCTGTGCCTTGG
AATGCTAGTTGGAGTAATAAATCTCTGGAACAGATTTGGAATCACACGACCTGGATGGAGTGGGACAGAG
AAATTAACAATTACACAAGCTTAATACACTCCTTAATTGAAGAATCGCAAAACCAGCAAGAAAAGAATGA
ACAAGAATTATTGGAATTAGATAAATGGGCAAGTTTGTGGAATTGGTTTAACATAACAAATTGGCTGTGG
TATATAAAATTATTCATAATGATAGTAGGAGGCTTGGTAGGTTTAAGAATAGTTTTTGCTGTACTTTCTA
TAGTGAATAGAGTTAGGCAGGGATATTCACCATTATCGTTTCAGACCCACCTCCCAACCCCGAGGGGACC
CAGAGAGGGCCTATTTCCCATGATTCCTTCATATTTGCATATACGATACAAGGCTGTTAGAGAGATAATT
AGAATTAATTTGACTGTAAACACAAAGATATTAGTACAAAATACGTGACGTAGAAAGTAATAATTTCTTG
GGTAGTTTGCAGTTTTAAAATTATGTTTTAAAATGGACTATCATATGCTTACCGTAACTTGAAAGTATTT
CGATTTCTTGGCTTTATATATCTTGTGGAAAGGACGAAACACCGAGCTGGCACAGAAGACCCGGGTTTAA
GAGCTATGCTGGAAACAGCATAGCAAGTTTAAATAAGGCTAGTCCGTTATCAACTTGAAAAAGTGGCACC
GAGTCGGTGCTTTTTTTGAATTCTAGATCTTGAGACAAATGGCAGTATTCATCCACAATTTTAAAAGAAA
AGGGGGGATTGGGGGGTACAGTGCAGGGGAAAGAATAGTAGACATAATAGCAACAGACATACAAACTAAA
GAATTACAAAAACAAATTACAAAAATTCAAAATTTTCGGGTTTATTACAGGGACAGCAGAGATCCACTTT
GGCGCCGGCTCGAGTGGCTCCGGTGCCCGTCAGTGGGCAGAGCGCACATCGCCCACAGTCCCCGAGAAGT
TGGGGGGAGGGGTCGGCAATTGAACCGGTGCCTAGAGAAGGTGGCGCGGGGTAAACTGGGAAAGTGATGT
CGTGTACTGGCTCCGCCTTTTTCCCGAGGGTGGGGGAGAACCGTATATAAGTGCAGTAGTCGCCGTGAAC
GTTCTTTTTCGCAACGGGTTTGCCGCCAGAACACAGGTGTCGTGACGCGGGATCCGCCACCATGACCGAG
TACAAGCCCACGGTGCGCCTCGCCACCCGCGACGACGTCCCCAGGGCCGTACGCACCCTCGCCGCCGCGT
TCGCCGACTACCCCGCCACGCGCCACACCGTCGATCCGGACCGCCACATCGAGCGGGTCACCGAGCTGCA
AGAACTCTTCCTCACGCGCGTCGGGCTCGACATCGGCAAGGTGTGGGTCGCGGACGACGGCGCCGCGGTG
GCGGTCTGGACCACGCCGGAGAGCGTCGAAGCGGGGGCGGTGTTCGCCGAGATCGGCCCGCGCATGGCCG
AGTTGAGCGGTTCCCGGCTGGCCGCGCAGCAACAGATGGAAGGCCTCCTGGCGCCGCACCGGCCCAAGGA
GCCCGCGTGGTTCCTGGCCACCGTCGGAGTCTCGCCCGACCACCAGGGCAAGGGTCTGGGCAGCGCCGTC
GTGCTCCCCGGAGTGGAGGCGGCCGAGCGCGCCGGGGTGCCCGCCTTCCTGGAGACCTCCGCGCCCCGCA
ACCTCCCCTTCTACGAGCGGCTCGGCTTCACCGTCACCGCCGACGTCGAGGTGCCCGAAGGACCGCGCAC
CTGGTGCATGACCCGCAAGCCCGGTGCCTGAACGCGTTAAGTCGACAATCAACCTCTGGATTACAAAATT
TGTGAAAGATTGACTGGTATTCTTAACTATGTTGCTCCTTTTACGCTATGTGGATACGCTGCTTTAATGC
CTTTGTATCATGCTATTGCTTCCCGTATGGCTTTCATTTTCTCCTCCTTGTATAAATCCTGGTTGCTGTC
TCTTTATGAGGAGTTGTGGCCCGTTGTCAGGCAACGTGGCGTGGTGTGCACTGTGTTTGCTGACGCAACC
CCCACTGGTTGGGGCATTGCCACCACCTGTCAGCTCCTTTCCGGGACTTTCGCTTTCCCCCTCCCTATTG
CCACGGCGGAACTCATCGCCGCCTGCCTTGCCCGCTGCTGGACAGGGGCTCGGCTGTTGGGCACTGACAA
TTCCGTGGTGTTGTCGGGGAAATCATCGTCCTTTCCTTGGCTGCTCGCCTGTGTTGCCACCTGGATTCTG
CGCGGGACGTCCTTCTGCTACGTCCCTTCGGCCCTCAATCCAGCGGACCTTCCTTCCCGCGGCCTGCTGC
CGGCTCTGCGGCCTCTTCCGCGTCTTCGCCTTCGCCCTCAGACGAGTCGGATCTCCCTTTGGGCCGCCTC
CCCGCGTCGACTTTAAGACCAATGACTTACAAGGCAGCTGTAGATCTTAGCCACTTTTTAAAAGAAAAGG
GGGGACTGGAAGGGCTAATTCACTCCCAACGAAGACAAGATCTGCTTTTTGCTTGTACTGGGTCTCTCTG
GTTAGACCAGATCTGAGCCTGGGAGCTCTCTGGCTAACTAGGGAACCCACTGCTTAAGCCTCAATAAAGC
TTGCCTTGAGTGCTTCAAGTAGTGTGTGCCCGTCTGTTGTGTGACTCTGGTAACTAGAGATCCCTCAGAC
CCTTTTAGTCAGTGTGGAAAATCTCTAGCAGTACGTATAGTAGTTCATGTCATCTTATTATTCAGTATTT
ATAACTTGCAAAGAAATGAATATCAGAGAGTGAGAGGAACTTGTTTATTGCAGCTTATAATGGTTACAAA
TAAAGCAATAGCATCACAAATTTCACAAATAAAGCATTTTTTTCACTGCATTCTAGTTGTGGTTTGTCCA
AACTCATCAATGTATCTTATCATGTCTGGCTCTAGCTATCCCGCCCCTAACTCCGCCCATCCCGCCCCTA
ACTCCGCCCAGTTCCGCCCATTCTCCGCCCCATGGCTGACTAATTTTTTTTATTTATGCAGAGGCCGAGG
CCGCCTCGGCCTCTGAGCTATTCCAGAAGTAGTGAGGAGGCTTTTTTGGAGGCCTAGGGACGTACCCAAT
TCGCCCTATAGTGAGTCGTATTACGCGCGCTCACTGGCCGTCGTTTTACAACGTCGTGACTGGGAAAACC
CTGGCGTTACCCAACTTAATCGCCTTGCAGCACATCCCCCTTTCGCCAGCTGGCGTAATAGCGAAGAGGC
CCGCACCGATCGCCCTTCCCAACAGTTGCGCAGCCTGAATGGCGAATGGG
[124 nt withheld, positions 4951-5074]
C
[91 nt withheld, positions 5076-5166]
A
[49 nt withheld, positions 5168-5216]
CCTTTGACGTTGGAGTCCACGTTCTTT
[37 nt withheld, positions 5244-5280]
ACCCTATCTCGGTCTATTCTTTTGATTTATAAGGGATTTTGCCGATTTCGGCCTATTGGTTAAAAAATGA
GCTGATTTAACAAAAATTTAACGCGAATTTTAACAAAATATTAACGCTTACAATTTAGGTGGCACTTTTC
GGGGAAATGTGCGCGGAACCCCTATTTGTTTATTTTTCTAAATACATTCAAATATGTATCCGCTCATGAG
ACAATAACCCTGATAAATGCTTCAATAATATTGAAAAAGGAAGAGTATGAGTATTCAACATTTCCGTGTC
GCCCTTATTCCCTTTTTTGCGGCATTTTGCCTTCCTGTTTTTGCTCACCCAGAAACGCTGGTGAAAGTAA
AAGATGCTGAAGATCAGTTGGGTGCACGAGTGGGTTACATCGAACTGGATCTCAACAGCGGTAAGATCCT
TGAGAGTTTTCGCCCCGAAGAACGTTTTCCAATGATGAGCACTTTTAAAGTTCTGCTATGTGGCGCGGTA
TTATCCCGTATTGACGCCGGGCAAGAGCAACTCGGTCGCCGCATACACTATTCTCAGAATGACTTGGTTG
AGTACTCACCAGTCACAGAAAAGCATCTTACGGATGGCATGACAGTAAGAGAATTATGCAGTGCTGCCAT
AACCATGAGTGATAACACTGCGGCCAACTTACTTCTGACAACGATCGGAGGACCGAAGGAGCTAACCGCT
TTTTTGCACAACATGGGGGATCATGTAACTCGCCTTGATCGTTGGGAACCGGAGCTGAATGAAGCCATAC
CAAACGACGAGCGTGACACCACGATGCCTGTAGCAATGGCAACAACGTTGCGCAAACTATTAACTGGCGA
ACTACTTACTCTAGCTTCCCGGCAACAATTAATAGACTGGATGGAGGCGGATAAAGTTGCAGGACCACTT
CTGCGCTCGGCCCTTCCGGCTGGCTGGTTTATTGCTGATAAATCTGGAGCCGGTGAGCGTGGGTCTCGCG
GTATCATTGCAGCACTGGGGCCAGATGGTAAGCCCTCCCGTATCGTAGTTATCTACACGACGGGGAGTCA
GGCAACTATGGATGAACGAAATAGACAGATCGCTGAGATAGGTGCCTCACTGATTAAGCATTGGTAACTG
TCAGACCAAGTTTACTCATATATACTTTAGATTGATTTAAAACTTCATTTTTAATTTAAAAGGATCTAGG
TGAAGATCCTTTTTGATAATCTCATGACCAAAATCCCTTAACGTGAGTTTTCGTTCCACTGAGCGTCAGA
CCCCGTAGAAAAGATCAAAGGATCTTCTTGAGATCCTTTTTTTCTGCGCGTAATCTGCTGCTTGCAAACA
AAAAAACCACCGCTACCAGCGGTGGTTTGTTTGCCGGATCAAGAGCTACCAACTCTTTTTCCGAAGGTAA
CTGGCTTCAGCAGAGCGCAGATACCAAATACTGTTCTTCTAGTGTAGCCGTAGTTAGGCCACCACTTCAA
GAACTCTGTAGCACCGCCTACATACCTCGCTCTGCTAATCCTGTTACCAGTGGCTGCTGCCAGTGGCGAT
AAGTCGTGTCTTACCGGGTTGGACTCAAGACGATAGTTACCGGATAAGGCGCAGCGGTCGGGCTGAACGG
GGGGTTCGTGCACACAGCCCAGCTTGGAGCGAACGACCTACACCGAACTGAGATACCTACAGCGTGAGCT
ATGAGAAAGCGCCACGCTTCCCGAAGGGAGAAAGGCGGACAGGTATCCGGTAAGCGGCAGGGTCGGAACA
GGAGAGCGCACGAGGGAGCTTCCAGGGGGAAACGCCTGGTATCTTTATAGTCCTGTCGGGTTTCGCCACC
TCTGACTTGAGCGTCGATTTTTGTGATGCTCGTCAGGGGGGCGGAGCCTATGGAAAAACGCCAGCAACGC
GGCCTTTTTACGGTTCCTGGCCTTTTGCTGGCCTTTTGCTCACATGTTCTTTCCTGCGTTATCCCCTGAT
TCTGTGGATAACCGTATTACCGCCTTTGAGTGAGCTGATACCGCTCGCCGCAGCCGAACGAC
Features (pLannotate 1.2.2; 28 found; start..end, strand, type, name):
      1..35      +  rep_origin     RSF ori (fragment): Plasmids containing the RSF 1030 origin of replication can be propagated in E. coli cells that contain additional plasmids with compatible origins.
     37..129     +  CDS            lacI (fragment): lac repressor; lacI; The lac repressor binds to the lac operator to inhibit transcription in E. coli. This inhibition can be relieved by adding lactose or isopropyl-β-D-thiogalactopyranoside (IPTG).
    142..163     +  protein_bind   CAP binding site: CAP binding activates transcription in the presence of cAMP. E. coli catabolite activator protein
    178..208     +  promoter       lac promoter: promoter for the E. coli lac operon
    216..232     +  protein_bind   lac operator: The lac repressor binds to the lac operator to inhibit transcription in E. coli. This inhibition can be relieved by adding lactose or isopropyl-β-D-thiogalactopyranoside (IPTG). lac repressor encoded by lacI
    277..295     +  promoter       T3 promoter: promoter for bacteriophage T3 RNA polymerase
    323..549     +  promoter       RSV promoter: Rous sarcoma virus enhancer/promoter
    550..730     +  LTR            5' LTR (truncated): truncated 5' long terminal repeat (LTR) from HIV-1
    777..902     +  misc_feature   HIV-1 Ψ: packaging signal of human immunodeficiency virus type 1
    886..1249    +  CDS            HIV-1 gag (fragment): gag protein from human immunodeficiency virus 1; gag
   1395..1628    +  misc_feature   RRE: The Rev response element (RRE) of HIV-1 allows for Rev-dependent mRNA export from the nucleus to the cytoplasm.
   2005..2031    +  CDS            Rev (fragment): human immunodeficiency virus 1 (HIV-1) Rev protein; rev; enhances nuclear export of unspliced and incompletely spliced viral mRNAs
   2035..2275    +  promoter       U6 promoter: RNA polymerase III promoter for human U6 snRNA
   2323..2390    +  misc_RNA       tracrRNA (fragment): trans-activating CRISPR RNA for the Streptococcus pyogenes CRISPR/Cas9 system
   2439..2556    +  misc_feature   cPPT/CTS: central polypurine tract and central termination sequence of HIV-1
   2625..2836    +  promoter       EF-1α core promoter: core promoter for human elongation factor EF-1α
   2862..3461    +  CDS            PuroR (fragment): puromycin N-acetyltransferase; pac from Streptomyces; confers resistance to puromycin
   3477..4065    +  misc_feature   WPRE: woodchuck hepatitis virus posttranscriptional regulatory element
   4116..4135    +  misc_feature   cPPT/CTS (fragment): central polypurine tract and central termination sequence of HIV-1
   4137..4370    +  LTR            3' LTR (ΔU3): self-inactivating 3' long terminal repeat (LTR) from HIV-1
   4448..4569    +  polyA_signal   SV40 poly(A) signal: SV40 polyadenylation signal
   4609..4744    +  rep_origin     SV40 ori: SV40 origin of replication
   4765..4783    -  promoter       T7 promoter: promoter for bacteriophage T7 RNA polymerase
   4791..4946    +  CDS            lacZα (fragment): LacZα fragment of β-galactosidase; lacZ fragment
   4951..5379    +  rep_origin     f1 ori (sequence partly withheld): f1 bacteriophage origin of replication; arrow indicates direction of (+) strand synthesis
   5432..5536    +  promoter       AmpR promoter: bla
   5537..6397    +  CDS            AmpR: β-lactamase; bla; confers resistance to ampicillin, carbenicillin, and related antibiotics
   6568..7156    +  rep_origin     ori: high-copy-number ColE1/pMB1/pBR322/pUC origin of replication
