[The description below was written by a language model from this plasmid's Addgene catalogue record and pLannotate feature annotations shown in this document.]
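Description:
NUDC D10.4 gRNA is a third-generation lentiviral CRISPR guide plasmid built on the pLenti-sgRNA backbone and designed to target the human NUDC gene. It is propagated in E. coli through a high-copy ColE1/pUC-type origin with ampicillin selection (AmpR under its own bla promoter), and it also carries an f1 origin and an SV40 origin left over from the backbone. The catalogue lists the empty backbone as 9,151 bp, whereas the sequenced record is 7,302 nt. This would be consistent with loss of a stuffer when the guide was inserted between two BsmBI sites, both of which were destroyed in cloning, although the record does not explain the difference.

The viral portion has an RSV promoter driving a truncated HIV-1 5' LTR, so genomic RNA is produced independently of Tat. This is followed by the Ψ packaging signal with a gag fragment, the Rev response element for nuclear export, a cPPT/CTS element, WPRE, and a ΔU3 self-inactivating 3' LTR with a downstream SV40 polyadenylation signal. Between the LTRs sit two expression units. A human U6 RNA polymerase III promoter transcribes the NUDC-specific spacer fused to the Streptococcus pyogenes guide RNA scaffold, which is annotated as a tracrRNA fragment. An EF-1α core promoter drives puromycin N-acetyltransferase for selecting transduced mammalian cells.

No Cas9 is encoded, so the nuclease must be supplied by the target cells. The plasmid belongs to a guide series used for a large-scale Cas9 knockout analysis of cell-cycle genes in human cell lines.
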