Addgene plasmid #90807: NUDC D10.4 gRNA
Purpose: 3rd generation lentiviral gRNA plasmid targeting human NUDC
Depositing lab: Iain Cheeseman. Depositing organization: Whitehead Institute for Biomedical Research. Publication: Large-Scale Analysis of CRISPR/Cas9 Cell-Cycle Knockouts Reveals the Diversity of p53-Dependent Responses to Cell-Cycle Defects. McKinley KL, Cheeseman IM. Dev Cell. 2017 Feb 27;40(4):405-420.e2. doi: 10.1016/j.devcel.2017.01.012. Epub 2017 Feb 16. PubMed 28216383.
Backbone
  Vector backbone: pLenti-sgRNA
  Backbone manufacturer: Eric Lander & David Sabatini labs (Addgene plasmid #71409)
  Backbone size w/o insert (bp): 9151
  Vector type: Lentiviral, CRISPR
  Selectable markers: Puromycin
Growth in bacteria
  Bacterial resistance: Ampicillin, 100 μg/mL
  Growth temperature: 37°C
  Growth strain: NEB Stable
  Copy number: Unknown
Gene/Insert
  Gene/Insert name: NUDC (Guide Designation D10.4) (alt name: pKMKO series)
  gRNA/shRNA sequence: CACCgAGCTGGCACAGAAGACCCGG
  Species: H. sapiens (human)
  Promoter: U6
  Cloning method: Restriction Enzyme; 5′ cloning site BsmBI (destroyed during cloning); 3′ cloning site BsmBI (destroyed during cloning)
  Sequencing primers: 5′ hU6-F (5'-GAGGGCCTATTTCCCATGATT-3'); 3′ EF1a-R (5'-CACGGCGACTACTGCACTTA-3')
Terms and licenses: Academic/Nonprofit Terms; Industry Terms: Not Available to Industry
Depositor comments: Please note that gRNA target sequence listed is not strictly the 20nt spacer sequence, but also contains the 5' BsmBI overhang. For more information about knockout human cell lines generated using this plasmid, please see http://cellcycleknockouts.wi.mit.edu/ .
How to cite: NUDC D10.4 gRNA was a gift from Iain Cheeseman (Addgene plasmid # 90807 ; http://n2t.net/addgene:90807 ; RRID:Addgene_90807)
